>Addgene plasmid #124364 | pAAV-FLEX-DTR-GFP | addgene full sequence | sequence record 258719 | Addgene NGS Result
CTGCGCGCTCGCTCGCTCACTGAGGCCGCCCGGGCGTCGGGCGACCTTTGGTCGCCCGGCCTCAGTGAGC
GAGCGAGCGCGCAGAGAGGGAGTGGCCAACTCCATCACTAGGGGTTCCTTGTAGTTAATGATTAACCCGC
CATGCTACTTATCTACGTAGCCATGCTCTAGTCGAGCCCCAGCTGGTTCTTTCCGCCTCAGAAGCCATAG
AGCCCACCGCATCCCCAGCATGCCTGCTATTGTCTTCCCAATCCTCCCCCTTGCTGTCCTGCCCCACCCC
ACCCCCCAGAATAGAATGACACCTACTCAGACAATGCGATGCAATTTCCTCATTTTATTAGGAAAGGACA
GTGGGAGTGGCACCTTCCAGGGTCAAGGAAGGCACGGGGGAGGGGCAAACAACAGATGGCTGGCAACTAG
AAGGCACAGTCGAGGCTGATCAGCGAGTCGACGGTATCGATGCGGGGAGGCGGCCCAAAGGGAGATCCGA
CTCGTCTGAGGGCGAAGGCGAAGACGCGGAAGAGGCCGCAGAGCCGGCAGCAGGCCGCGGGAAGGAAGGT
CCGCTGGATTGAGGGCCGAAGGGACGTAGCAGAAGGACGTCCCGCGCAGAATCCAGGTGGCAACACAGGC
GAGCAGCCAAGGAAAGGACGATGATTTCCCCGACAACACCACGGAATTGTCAGTGCCCAACAGCCGAGCC
CCTGTCCAGCAGCGGGCAAGGCAGGCGGCGATGAGTTCCGCCGTGGCAATAGGGAGGGGGAAAGCGAAAG
TCCCGGAAAGGAGCTGACAGGTGGTGGCAATGCCCCAACCAGTGGGGGTTGCGTCAGCAAACACAGTGCA
CACCACGCCACGTTGCCTGACAACGGGCCACAACTCCTCATAAAGAGACAGCAACCAGGATTTATACAAG
GAGGAGAAAATGAAAGCCATACGGGAAGCAATAGCATGATACAAAGGCATTAAAGCAGCGTATCCACATA
GCGTAAAAGGAGCAACATAGTTAAGAATACCAGTCAATCTTTCACAAATTTTGTAATCCAGAGGTTGATT
ATCGATAAGCTGTTAAAGCTTGAACCTCTTCGAGGGACATAACTTCGTATAATGTATGCTATACGAAGTT
ATGGGTCGATGGTGAGATCTGGACTAGAGGGTCGATGGTGATGCTTGGATCAAAATAGGAAGAATCCCAA
TGATAACTTCGTATAAAGTATCCTATACGAAGTTATGATATCAGATCTCTCGAGGCGGCCGCTCTAGAAC
TAGTGGATCCCCCGGGCTGCAGGAATTCGCCACCATGAAGCTGCTGCCGTCGGTGGTGCTGAAGCTCCTT
CTGGCTGCAGTTCTTTCGGCACTGGTGACTGGCGAGAGCCTGGAGCAGCTTCGGAGAGGGCTAGCTGCTG
GAACCAGCAACCCGGACCCTTCCACTGGATCTACGGACCAGCTGCTACGCCTAGGAGGCGGCCGGGACCG
GAAAGTCCGTGACTTGCAAGAGGCAGATCTGGACCTTTTGAGAGTCACTTTATCCTCCAAGCCACAAGCA
CTGGCCACACCAAGCAAGGAGGAGCACGGGAAAAGAAAGAAGAAAGGCAAGGGACTAGGGAAGAAGAGGG
ACCCATGTCTTCGGAAATACAAGGACTTCTGCATCCACGGAGAATGCAAATATGTGAAGGAGCTCCGGGC
TCCCTCCTGCATCTGCCACCCAGGTTACCATGGAGAGAGGTGTCATGGGCTGAGCCTCCCAGTGGAAAAT
CGCTTATATACCTATGACCATACAACTATCCTGGCTGTGGTGGCCGTGGTGCTGTCCTCTGTCTGTCTGC
TGGTCATCGTGGGGCTTCTCATGTTTAGGTACCATAGGAGAGGTGGTTATGATGTGGAAAACGAAGAGAA
AGTGAAGTTGGGCATGACTAATTCCCACCCGGATCCACCGGTCGCCACCATGGTGAGCAAGGGCGAGGAG
CTGTTCACCGGGGTGGTGCCCATCCTGGTCGAGCTGGACGGCGACGTAAACGGCCACAAGTTCAGCGTGT
CCGGCGAGGGCGAGGGCGATGCCACCTACGGCAAGCTGACCCTGAAGTTCATCTGCACCACCGGCAAGCT
GCCCGTGCCCTGGCCCACCCTCGTGACCACCCTGACCTACGGCGTGCAGTGCTTCAGCCGCTACCCCGAC
CACATGAAGCAGCACGACTTCTTCAAGTCCGCCATGCCCGAAGGCTACGTCCAGGAGCGCACCATCTTCT
TCAAGGACGACGGCAACTACAAGACCCGCGCCGAGGTGAAGTTCGAGGGCGACACCCTGGTGAACCGCAT
CGAGCTGAAGGGCATCGACTTCAAGGAGGACGGCAACATCCTGGGGCACAAGCTGGAGTACAACTACAAC
AGCCACAACGTCTATATCATGGCCGACAAGCAGAAGAACGGCATCAAGGTGAACTTCAAGATCCGCCACA
ACATCGAGGACGGCAGCGTGCAGCTCGCCGACCACTACCAGCAGAACACCCCCATCGGCGACGGCCCCGT
GCTGCTGCCCGACAACCACTACCTGAGCACCCAGTCCGCCCTGAGCAAAGACCCCAACGAGAAGCGCGAT
CACATGGTCCTGCTGGAGTTCGTGACCGCCGCCGGGATCACTCTCGGCATGGACGAGCTGTACAAGTAAA
GCGGCCGGAATTCGATATCAAGCTTATCGATACCGTCGACCTCGAAATTCATAACTTCGTATAGCATACA
TTATACGAAGTTATGGGTCGATGGTGATGCTTGGCAATTCGGGTCGATGGTGAAGCATTGGTCTTCCTAT
TTTGATATAACTTCGTATAGGATACTTTATACGAAGTTATGGGGATCCAATTCTTTGCCAAAATGATGAG
ACAGCACAATAACCAGCACGTTGCCCAGGAGCTGTAGGAAAAAGAAGAAGGCATGAACATGGTTAGCAGA
GGCTCTAGAGCCGCCGGTCACACGCCAGAAGCCGAACCCCGCCCTGCCCCGTCCCCCCCGAAGGCAGCCG
TCCCCCCGCGGACAGCCCCGAGCCGCTCCCCCCGCACAAAGGGCCCTCCCGGAGCCCCTCAAGGCTTTCA
CGCAGCCACAGAAAAGAAACAAGCCGTCATTAAACCAAGCGCTAATTACAGCCCGGAGGAGAAGGGCCGT
CCCGCCCGCTCACCTGTGGGAGTAACGCGGTCAGTCAGAGCCGGGGCGGGCGGCGCGAGGCGGCGGCGGA
GCGGGGCACGGGGCGAAGGCAGCGCGCAGCGACTCCCGCCCGCCGCGCGCTTCGCTTTTTATAGGGCCGC
CGCCGCCGCCGCCTCGCCATAAAAGGAAACTTTCGGAGCGCGCCGCTCTGATTGGCTGCCGCCGCACCTC
YCCGCCYCGCCCCCCCCCCCCCCCCCCCCCCCCCCCCCCCCCCCGGCGCGCGCCCCCCCCCCCCCCCCGC
CCCCATCGCTGCACAAAATAATTAAAAAATAAATAAATACAAAATTGGGGGTGGGGAGGGGGGGGAGATG
GGGAGAGTGAAGCAGAACGTGGGGCTCACCTCGACCATGGTAATAGCGATGACTAATACGTAGATGTACT
GCCAAGTAGGAAAGTCCCATAAGGTCATGTACTGGGCATAATGCCAGGCGGGCCATTTACCGTCATTGAC
GTCAATAGGGGGCGTACTTGGCATATGATACACTTGATGTACTGCCAAGTGGGCAGTTTACCGTAAATAC
TCCACCCATTGACGTCAATGGAAAGTCCCTATTGGCGTTACTATGGGAACATACGTCATTATTGACGTCA
ATGGTACCTAGAGCATGGCTACGTAGATAAGTAGCATGGCGGGTTAATCATTAACTACAAGGAACCCCTA
GTGATGGAGTTGGCCACTCCCTCTCTGCGCGCTCGCTCGCTCACTGAGGCCGGGCGACCAAAGGTCGCCC
GACGCCCGGGCTTTGCCCGGGCGGCCTCAGTGAGCGAGCGAGCGCGCAGCTAGAATTAATTCCGTGTATT
CTATAGTGTCACCTAAATCGTATGTGTATGATACATAAGGTTATGTATTAATTGTAGCCGCGTTCTAACG
ACAATATGTACAAGCCTAATTGTGTAGCATCTGGCTTACTGAAGCAGACCCTATCATCTCTCTCGTAAAC
TGCCGTCAGAGTCGGTTTGGTTGGACGAACCTTCTGAGTTTCTGGTAACGCCGTCCCGCACCCGGAAATG
GTCAGCGAACCAATCAGCAGGGTCATCGCTAGCCAGATCCTCTACGCCGGACGCATCGTGGCCGGCATCA
CCGGCGCCACAGGTGCGGTTGCTGGCGCCTATATCGCCGACATCACCGATGGGGAAGATCGGGCTCGCCA
CTTCGGGCTCATGAGCGCTTGTTTCGGCGTGGGTATGGTGGCAGGCCCCGTGGCCGGGGGACTGTTGGGC
GCCATCTCCTTGCATGCACCATTCCTTGCGGCGGCGGTGCTCAACGGCCTCAACCTACTACTGGGCTGCT
TCCTAATGCAGGAGTCGCATAAGGGAGAGCGTCGAATGGTGCACTCTCAGTACAATCTGCTCTGATGCCG
CATAGTTAAGCCAGCCCCGACACCCGCCAACACCCGCTGACGCGCCCTGACGGGCTTGTCTGCTCCCGGC
ATCCGCTTACAGACAAGCTGTGACCGTCTCCGGGAGCTGCATGTGTCAGAGGTTTTCACCGTCATCACCG
AAACGCGCGAGACGAAAGGGCCTCGTGATACGCCTATTTTTATAGGTTAATGTCATGATAATAATGGTTT
CTTAGACGTCAGGTGGCACTTTTCGGGGAAATGTGCGCGGAACCCCTATTTGTTTATTTTTCTAAATACA
TTCAAATATGTATCCGCTCATGAGACAATAACCCTGATAAATGCTTCAATAATATTGAAAAAGGAAGAGT
ATGAGTATTCAACATTTCCGTGTCGCCCTTATTCCCTTTTTTGCGGCATTTTGCCTTCCTGTTTTTGCTC
ACCCAGAAACGCTGGTGAAAGTAAAAGATGCTGAAGATCAGTTGGGTGCACGAGTGGGTTACATCGAACT
GGATCTCAACAGCGGTAAGATCCTTGAGAGTTTTCGCCCCGAAGAACGTTTTCCAATGATGAGCACTTTT
AAAGTTCTGCTATGTGGCGCGGTATTATCCCGTATTGACGCCGGGCAAGAGCAACTCGGTCGCCGCATAC
ACTATTCTCAGAATGACTTGGTTGAGTACTCACCAGTCACAGAAAAGCATCTTACGGATGGCATGACAGT
AAGAGAATTATGCAGTGCTGCCATAACCATGAGTGATAACACTGCGGCCAACTTACTTCTGACAACGATC
GGAGGACCGAAGGAGCTAACCGCTTTTTTGCACAACATGGGGGATCATGTAACTCGCCTTGATCGTTGGG
AACCGGAGCTGAATGAAGCCATACCAAACGACGAGCGTGACACCACGATGCCTGTAGCAATGGCAACAAC
GTTGCGCAAACTATTAACTGGCGAACTACTTACTCTAGCTTCCCGGCAACAATTAATAGACTGGATGGAG
GCGGATAAAGTTGCAGGACCACTTCTGCGCTCGGCCCTTCCGGCTGGCTGGTTTATTGCTGATAAATCTG
GAGCCGGTGAGCGTGGGTCTCGCGGTATCATTGCAGCACTGGGGCCAGATGGTAAGCCCTCCCGTATCGT
AGTTATCTACACGACGGGGAGTCAGGCAACTATGGATGAACGAAATAGACAGATCGCTGAGATAGGTGCC
TCACTGATTAAGCATTGGTAACTGTCAGACCAAGTTTACTCATATATACTTTAGATTGATTTAAAACTTC
ATTTTTAATTTAAAAGGATCTAGGTGAAGATCCTTTTTGATAATCTCATGACCAAAATCCCTTAACGTGA
GTTTTCGTTCCACTGAGCGTCAGACCCCGTAGAAAAGATCAAAGGATCTTCTTGAGATCCTTTTTTTCTG
CGCGTAATCTGCTGCTTGCAAACAAAAAAACCACCGCTACCAGCGGTGGTTTGTTTGCCGGATCAAGAGC
TACCAACTCTTTTTCCGAAGGTAACTGGCTTCAGCAGAGCGCAGATACCAAATACTGTTCTTCTAGTGTA
GCCGTAGTTAGGCCACCACTTCAAGAACTCTGTAGCACCGCCTACATACCTCGCTCTGCTAATCCTGTTA
CCAGTGGCTGCTGCCAGTGGCGATAAGTCGTGTCTTACCGGGTTGGACTCAAGACGATAGTTACCGGATA
AGGCGCAGCGGTCGGGCTGAACGGGGGGTTCGTGCACACAGCCCAGCTTGGAGCGAACGACCTACACCGA
ACTGAGATACCTACAGCGTGAGCTATGAGAAAGCGCCACGCTTCCCGAAGGGAGAAAGGCGGACAGGTAT
CCGGTAAGCGGCAGGGTCGGAACAGGAGAGCGCACGAGGGAGCTTCCAGGGGGAAACGCCTGGTATCTTT
ATAGTCCTGTCGGGTTTCGCCACCTCTGACTTGAGCGTCGATTTTTGTGATGCTCGTCAGGGGGGCGGAG
CCTATGGAAAAACGCCAGCAACGCGGCCTTTTTACGGTTCCTGGCCTTTTGCTGGCCTTTTGCTCACATG
TTCTTTCCTGCGTTATCCCCTGATTCTGTGGATAACCGTATTACCGCCTTTGAGTGAGCTGATACCGCTC
GCCGCAGCCGAACGACCGAGCGCAGCGAGTCAGTGAGCGAGGAAGCGGAAGAGCGCCCAATACGCAAACC
GCCTCTCCCCGCGCGTTGGCCGATTCATTAATGCAGCTGTGGAATGTGTGTCAGTTAGGGTGTGGAAAGT
CCCCAGGCTCCCCAGCAGGCAGAAGTATGCAAAGCATGCATCTCAATTAGTCAGCAACCAGGTGTGGAAA
GTCCCCAGGCTCCCCAGCAGGCAGAAGTATGCAAAGCATGCATCTCAATTAGTCAGCAACCATAGTCCCG
CCCCTAACTCCGCCCATCCCGCCCCTAACTCCGCCCAGTTCCGCCCATTCTCCGCCCCATGGCTGACTAA
TTTTTTTTATTTATGCAGAGGCCGAGGCCGCCTCGGCCTCTGAGCTATTCCAGAAGTAGTGAGGAGGCTT
TTTTGGAGGCCTAGGCTTTTGCAAAAAGCT
Features (pLannotate 1.2.2; 28 found; start..end, strand, type, name):
     28..119     -  repeat_region  AAV2 ITR (fragment): inverted terminal repeat of adeno-associated virus serotype 2 inverted
    180..201     -  promoter       SV40 promoter (fragment): SV40 enhancer and early promoter
    205..429     -  polyA_signal   bGH poly(A) signal: bovine growth hormone polyadenylation signal
    462..1050    -  misc_feature   WPRE: woodchuck hepatitis virus posttranscriptional regulatory element
   1089..1122    -  protein_bind   loxP: Cre-mediated recombination occurs in the 8-bp core sequence (GCATACAT). Cre recombinase
   1193..1226    -  protein_bind   lox2272: Cre-mediated recombination occurs in the 8-bp core sequence (GGATACTT). lox2272 sites are compatible with each other, but incompatible with loxP or loxN sites (Lee and Saito, 1988). Cre recombinase
   1244..1289    +  misc_feature   MCS (fragment): pBluescript multiple cloning site
   1295..1918    +  CDS            HBEGF: HBEGF_CHLAE - Also known as DTR, HEGFL. Experimental evidence at protein level: Swiss-Prot protein existence level 1. Growth factor that mediates its effects via EGFR, ERBB2 and ERBB4. Required for normal cardiac valve formation and normal heart function. Promotes smooth muscle cell proliferation. May be involved in macrophage-mediated cellular proliferation. It is mitogenic for fibroblasts, but not endothelial cells. It is able to bind EGF receptor/EGFR with higher affinity than EGF itself and is a far more potent mitogen for smooth muscle cells than EGF. Also acts as a diphtheria toxin recep
   1940..2659    +  CDS            EGFP: the original enhanced GFP (Yang et al., 1996) mammalian codon-optimized
   2667..2705    +  misc_feature   MCS (fragment): pBluescript multiple cloning site
   2711..2744    +  protein_bind   loxP: Cre-mediated recombination occurs in the 8-bp core sequence (GCATACAT). Cre recombinase
   2807..2840    +  protein_bind   lox2272: Cre-mediated recombination occurs in the 8-bp core sequence (GGATACTT). lox2272 sites are compatible with each other, but incompatible with loxP or loxN sites (Lee and Saito, 1988). Cre recombinase
   2839..2904    -  CDS            HBB (fragment): HBB_LEPEU - Experimental evidence at protein level: Swiss-Prot protein existence level 1. Involved in oxygen transport from the lung to the various peripheral tissues. From Lepus europaeus (European hare).
   2902..3032    -  intron         chimeric intron (fragment): chimera between introns from chicken β-actin and rabbit β-globin
   3121..3256    -  intron         hybrid intron (fragment): hybrid between chicken β-actin (CBA) and minute virus of mice (MMV) introns (Gray et al., 2011)
   3257..3534    -  promoter       chicken β-actin promoter: No description available
   3536..3784    -  enhancer       CMV enhancer (fragment): human cytomegalovirus immediate early enhancer
   3840..3971    +  repeat_region  AAV2 ITR (fragment): inverted terminal repeat of adeno-associated virus serotype 2 inverted
   3990..4008    -  promoter       SP6 promoter: promoter for bacteriophage SP6 RNA polymerase
   4236..4515    +  CDS            TcR (fragment): tetracycline efflux protein; tet; confers resistance to tetracycline
   4516..4564    -  misc_feature   bom (fragment): basis of mobility region from pBR322
   4666..4701    -  CDS            rop (fragment): Rop protein, which maintains plasmids at low copy number; rop
   4796..4900    +  promoter       AmpR promoter: bla
   4901..5761    +  CDS            AmpR: β-lactamase; bla; confers resistance to ampicillin, carbenicillin, and related antibiotics
   5932..6520    +  rep_origin     ori: high-copy-number ColE1/pMB1/pBR322/pUC origin of replication
   6703..6759    +  CDS            lacI (fragment): lac repressor; lacI; The lac repressor binds to the lac operator to inhibit transcription in E. coli. This inhibition can be relieved by adding lactose or isopropyl-β-D-thiogalactopyranoside (IPTG).
   6766..7095    +  promoter       SV40 promoter: SV40 enhancer and early promoter
   7099..28      +  repeat_region  AAV2 ITR (fragment) (across the origin): inverted terminal repeat of adeno-associated virus serotype 2 inverted
