[The description below was written by a language model from this plasmid's Addgene catalogue record and pLannotate feature annotations shown in this document.]
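Description:
pAAV-FLEX-DTR-GFP is an adeno-associated virus transfer plasmid built on the pAM-FLEX backbone, designed for Cre-dependent expression of a diphtheria toxin receptor–GFP fusion in mammalian cells. It is about 7.1 kb in total and is propagated in E. coli through a ColE1/pUC-type origin with ampicillin selection (AmpR). The backbone also carries non-functional remnants of pBR322-derived elements (fragments of TcR, bom and rop) and an SV40 promoter outside the expression cassette. AAV2 inverted terminal repeats flank the cassette and allow it to be packaged into recombinant AAV particles.

Expression is driven by a CAG-style promoter assembly: a CMV enhancer fragment, the chicken β-actin promoter and chimeric β-actin/β-globin intron sequences. At the other end of the cassette, a WPRE boosts transcript stability and expression, and a bovine growth hormone polyadenylation signal terminates the transcript. The payload is the simian (Chlorocebus) HBEGF coding sequence, which serves as the diphtheria toxin receptor, fused at its C terminus to EGFP. In the feature table this open reading frame lies on the opposite strand from the promoter and is bracketed by pairs of loxP and lox2272 sites in opposing orientations, the standard FLEX/DIO arrangement. Without Cre the fusion is in antisense orientation and is not produced. Cre recombination inverts the cassette and then excises one site of each pair, locking it in the sense orientation.

The construct confers toxin sensitivity on genetically defined, Cre-expressing cells. Rodent cells are naturally resistant to diphtheria toxin, so subsequent toxin administration selectively ablates the labelled population, with GFP marking the receptor-expressing cells. The associated publication applied this approach to spinal circuits involved in skilled reaching.
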