Addgene plasmid #124364: pAAV-FLEX-DTR-GFP
Purpose: conditional expression of a diphtheria toxin receptor (DTR)–GFP fusion protein
Depositing lab: Eiman Azim & Thomas Jessell. Depositing organization: Columbia University. Publication: Skilled reaching relies on a V2a propriospinal internal copy circuit. Azim E, Jiang J, Alstermark B, Jessell TM. Nature. 2014 Apr 17;508(7496):357-63. doi: 10.1038/nature13021. Epub 2014 Feb 2. PubMed 24487617.
Backbone
  Vector backbone: pAM-FLEX
  Backbone size w/o insert (bp): 5650
  Total vector size (bp): 7084
  Vector type: AAV
Growth in bacteria
  Bacterial resistance: Ampicillin, 100 μg/mL
  Growth temperature: 37°C
  Growth strain: NEB Stable
  Copy number: Unknown
Gene/Insert
  Gene/Insert name: DTR-GFP (alt names: Diphtheria Toxin Receptor - GFP fusion protein; Simian DTR)
  Insert size (bp): 1365
  Promoter: Chicken B-actin
  Tag / fusion protein: GFP (C terminal on insert)
  Cloning method: Restriction Enzyme; 5′ cloning site XhoI (destroyed during cloning); 3′ cloning site NotI (not destroyed)
  Sequencing primers: 5′ TGGTGCAGATGAACTTCAGG; 3′ CCAAAGGGAGATCCGACTCG
Resource information
  A portion of this plasmid was derived from a plasmid made by: DTR was a gift of Thorsten Buch (University of Cologne, Germany)
Terms and licenses: Academic/Nonprofit Terms; Industry Terms: Not Available to Industry
How to cite: pAAV-FLEX-DTR-GFP was a gift from Eiman Azim & Thomas Jessell (Addgene plasmid # 124364 ; http://n2t.net/addgene:124364 ; RRID:Addgene_124364) For viral preps, please replace (Addgene plasmid # 124364) in the above sentence with: (Addgene viral prep # 124364-AAV2)
